>Addgene plasmid #27109 | pGEX6-Smad3 EPSM A208S | addgene partial sequence | sequence record 33390 | 27109 with pGEX-5
TCGGATCTGGAGTTCTGTTCCAGGGGCCCCTGGGATCCCCGGAATTCTCGTCCATCCTGCCTTTCACTCC
CCCGATCGTGAAGCGCCTGCTGGGCTGGAAGAAGGGCGAGCAGAACGGGCAGGAGGAGAAATGGTGCGAG
AAGGCGGTCAAGAGCCTGGTCAAGAAACTCAAGAAGACGGGGCAGCTGGACGAGCTGGAGAAGGCCATCA
CCACGCAGAACGTCAACACCAAGTGCATCACCATCCCCAGGTCCCTGGATGGCCGGTTGCAGGTGTCCCA
TCGGAAGGGGCTCCCTCATGTCATCTACTGCCGCCTGTGGCGATGGCCAGACCTGCACAGCCACCACGAG
CTGCGGGCCATGGAGCTGTGTGAGTTCGCCTTCAATATGAAGAAGGACGAGGTCTGCGTGAATCCCTACC
ACTACCAGAGAGTAGAGACACCAGTTCTACCTCCTGTGTTGGTGCCACGCCACACAGAGATCCCGGCCGA
GTTCCCCCCACTGGACGACTACAGCCATTCCATCCCCGAAAACACTAACTTCCCCGCAGGCATCGAGCCC
CAGAGCAATATTCCAGAGGTCCCTCCCCCTGGCTACCTGAGTGAAGATGGAGAAACCAGTGACCACCAGA
TGAACCACAGCATGGACGCAGGTGCTCCAAACCTATCCCCGAATCCGATGGCCCCAGCACATAATAACTT
GGACCTGCAGCCAGTTACCTACTGCGAGCCGGCCTTCTGGTGCTCCATCTCCTACTACGAGCTGAACCAG
CGCGTCGGGGAGACATTCCACGCCTCGCAGCCATCCATGACTGTGGATGGCTTCACCGACCCCTCCAATT
CGGAGCGCTTCTGCC
