[The description below was written by a language model from this plasmid's Addgene catalogue record.]
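Description:
pGEX6-Smad3 EPSM A208S is a bacterial expression plasmid built on the pGEX-6P backbone (about 4.9 kb without insert) for producing a human SMAD3 variant as a GST fusion protein in E. coli. It is maintained as a high-copy plasmid under ampicillin selection. The roughly 1.3 kb Smad3 coding sequence was placed between the EcoRI and NotI sites, both of which are retained, so that glutathione S-transferase sits at the N terminus of the insert. The record provides no feature table and does not list the promoter or other backbone elements. pGEX-series vectors generally drive expression from an IPTG-inducible tac promoter, and the 6P series carries a PreScission protease site between GST and the fusion partner, allowing tag removal after glutathione-affinity purification.

The insert derives from the "EPSM" mutant of Smad3, in which four sites are replaced with non-phosphorylatable residues (T179V, S204A, S208A and S213A). In this construct, position 208 has been reverted from alanine to the wild-type serine, so S208 is the only one of the four sites restored while T179V, S204A and S213A remain. This add-back design lets the contribution of a single site be examined in isolation, for example using the purified GST fusion as a substrate or binding partner in in vitro assays. The record does not state the specific application, but the associated publication concerns the targeting of activated Smad2/3 by the ubiquitin ligase Nedd4L to limit TGF-beta signalling.
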