Addgene plasmid #27109: pGEX6-Smad3 EPSM A208S
Depositing lab: Joan Massague. Depositing organization: Memorial Sloan-Kettering Cancer Center. Publication: Ubiquitin ligase Nedd4L targets activated Smad2/3 to limit TGF-beta signaling. Gao S, Alarcon C, Sapkota G, Rahman S, Chen PY, Goerner N, Macias MJ, Erdjument-Bromage H, Tempst P, Massague J. Mol Cell. 2009 Nov 13. 36(3):457-68. 10.1016/j.molcel.2009.09.043 PubMed 19917253.
Backbone
  Vector backbone: pGEX-6P
  Backbone manufacturer: Amersham
  Backbone size w/o insert (bp): 4900
  Vector type: Bacterial Expression
Growth in bacteria
  Bacterial resistance: Ampicillin, 100 μg/mL
  Growth temperature: 37°C
  Growth strain: DH5alpha
  Copy number: High Copy
Gene/Insert
  Gene/Insert name: Smad3
  Species: H. sapiens (human)
  Insert size (bp): 1300
  Mutation: T179V S204A S208A S213A; A208S
  Entrez Gene: SMAD3 (a.k.a. HSPC193, HsT17436, JV15-2, LDS1C, LDS3, MADH3, hMAD-3, hSMAD3, mad3)
  Tag / fusion protein: GST (N terminal on insert)
  Cloning method: Restriction Enzyme; 5′ cloning site EcoRI (not destroyed); 3′ cloning site NotI (not destroyed)
  Sequencing primers: 5′ pGEX-5; 3′ pGEX-3
Terms and licenses: Academic/Nonprofit Terms; Industry Terms: Not Available to Industry
Depositor comments: A208 was mutated back to the wild type residue in EPSM construct
How to cite: pGEX6-Smad3 EPSM A208S was a gift from Joan Massague (Addgene plasmid # 27109 ; http://n2t.net/addgene:27109 ; RRID:Addgene_27109)
